>Addgene plasmid #39620 | KHBD00519 | depositor partial sequence | sequence record 50060 | KHBD00519 sequence 1311 bps
ATGTACCCGGCGCAAGCGGCAAAGGTGGGGTTGGCCGGTCAACCGATATCCGCCGGAAAACGACCAAGCA
ACGGCTCTTTCTGCCTTAAGCCTTTCTCTTTGCCTGTCGTCGATCTGCCGGAGTTCGTGTGTGTGGAGAC
CAAGTGTGTGACACGCAAGCACGCGCTAGAGAATGGCATTCCGGTAAAAGGACTGCATGCCCCGATCACC
AATGGAGGCGCTACAGAGGCTCCCAAGAAATCAGTACAGCAGAAGGAACTCAACGAGGTCACTGGAATGT
TTCCGCGCAGAGAGCGCGCCATTCAAACAGAGAATGCGCGCACTAAGGATGTGGGGTTGGCCGGTCAACC
GATATCCGCCGGAAAACGACCAAGCAACGGCCCTTTCTGCCTTAAGCCTTTCCCTTTGCCTGTCGTCGAG
CTGCCGGAGTTCGTGTGTGTGGAGACCAAGTGTGTGACACGCAAGCACGCGCTAGAGAATGGCATTCCGG
TAAAAGGACTGCATACCCCGATCACCAATGGAGGCGCTACGGAGGCTCCCAAGAAATCAGTACAGCAGAA
GGAACTTAACGAGGTCACTGGAATGTTTCCGCGCAGAGAGCGCGCCATTCAAACAGAGAATGCGCGCACT
ACGGATGTGGGCATTCAATGCCGTCGCGATTCGGAGGAGTGGTATTTACCAGAGGAGCGGACAAAGGATA
CCGGTTCTGAGGCCTCCGATTCCAAAGAATTTCTCACCTACGTGAGCGAGAACACATTCAAATTTCCCAA
CGACATGCTGGAGTGCGCGGTGTGCGGCGATGTGGCCAACACCTTGCTGGAGCACCACGGCCACATGACC
GCGCACTATGGACCTGGTGCTCTGTGCTTTCGCTGTGGTCAGCGTGTGGACCACAAGAAACTATTGAAGC
GTCACAGTCTGAGCTGTCCCGCTCTGGCGCCCAGGAAGTCATCAATGCTCTTTAAATGCCCACATCTACT
CTGCAACGCCATGAGCCACTCAAAGATGCAGTTGCTCAAGCACCTGCGAAACCATAGCGGCAGGCAGTGC
TACAGATGTCTTCAGTGCAAACGTTACTTCAAATCCACCAGCTATCTTTTGGTACATCGAAAAAAAGAGC
AGAGCTGTGCCAAGGCGAAAGTGGTCGCCCTATTTAGCAGACACAACGGGTTGCCCAATGGAATAAGTGA
TCACAGACGTTGCTCAGTTTGTTTGAAGCGTTTCAGCAGCGAGCGGGTATGCCTGCGGCACCGGAGACAG
TGCATCCTCGGCCATTATAGACGGCTGTCCAAGGCCCTCGAGAAGGAGCTA
