>Addgene plasmid #39620 | KHBD00519 | addgene partial sequence | sequence record 51722 | M13Rev
CAATGCTTTCTTATAATGCCAACTTTGTACAAGAAAGTTGGCAATAGCTCCTTCTCGAGGGCCTTGGACA
GCCGTCTATAATGGCCGAGGATGCACTGTCTCCGGTGCCGCAGGCATACCCGCTCGCTGCTGAAACGCTT
CAAACAAACTGAGCAACGTCTGTGATCACTTATTCCATTGGGCAACCCGTTGTGTCTGCTAAATAGGGCG
ACCACTTTCGCCTTGGCACAGCTCTGCTCTTTTTTTCGATGTACCAAAAGATAGCTGGTGGATTTGAAGT
AACGTTTGCACTGAAGACATCTGTAGCACTGCCTGCCGCTATGGTTTCGCAGGTGCTTGAGCAACTGCAT
CTTTGAGTGGCTCATGGCGTTGCAGAGTAGATGTGGGCATTTAAAGAGCATTGATGACTTCCTGGGCGCC
AGAGCGGGACAGCTCAGACTGTGACGCTTCAATAGTTTCTTGTGGTCCACACGCTGACCACAGCGAAAGC
ACAGAGCACCAGGTCCATAGTGCGCGGTCATGTGGCCGTGGTGCTCCAGCAAGGTGTTGGCCACATCGCC
GCACACCGCGCACTCCAGCATGTCGTTGGGAAATTTGAATGTGTTCTCGCTCACGTAGGTGAGAAATTCT
TTGGAATCGGAGGCCTCAGAACCGGTATCCTTTGTCCGCTCCTCTGGTAAATACCACTCCTCCGAATCGC
GACGGCATTGAATGCCCACATCCGTAGTGCGCGCATTCTCTGTTTGAATGGCGCGCTCTCTGCGCGGAAA
CATTCCAGTGACCTCGTTAAGTTCCTTCTGCTGTACTGATTTCTTGGG
