[The description below was written by a language model from this plasmid's Addgene catalogue record.]
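Description:
KHBD00519 is a Gateway entry clone built in the pDONR221 backbone (Invitrogen), carrying the open reading frame of the Drosophila melanogaster gene CG33221 (FBgn0053221, also known as CG12260). The insert is recorded as 1311 bp in a backbone of about 2.5 kb without insert. The plasmid is maintained in E. coli at high copy number and selected with kanamycin. As is usual for a clone made by Gateway recombination into a DONR vector, the ORF should be flanked by attL recombination sites, although no feature table is provided here to confirm the exact element layout. M13 forward and reverse primer sites on either side of the insert are listed for sequence verification.

The construct has no promoter, so it is not an expression vector in its own right. It serves as a shuttle from which the CG33221 coding sequence can be transferred by LR recombination into any compatible Gateway destination vector, which then supplies the promoter, tags and host-specific elements. The depositor notes that ORFs in this collection were cloned open-ended, without a stop codon, which allows in-frame C-terminal fusions to tags or functional domains encoded by the destination vector. It also means that a stop codon must be supplied downstream by that vector. The clone belongs to a collection associated with work on automated protein–DNA interaction screening of Drosophila regulatory elements. This suggests its intended use is to generate fusion constructs for such screens, although the record does not state the function of CG33221 or the specific destination vectors used.
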