Addgene plasmid #39620: KHBD00519
Depositing lab: Bart Deplancke. Depositing organization: Swiss Federal Institute of Technology (EPFL). Publication: Automated protein-DNA interaction screening of Drosophila regulatory elements. Korneel Hens, Jean-Daniel Feuz, Alina Isakova, Antonina Lagovitina, Andreas Massouras, Julien Bryois, Patrick Callaerts, Susan E. Celniker, Bart Deplancke. Nat Methods. 2011 Oct 30;8(12):1065-70. 10.1038/nmeth.1763 PubMed 22037703.
Backbone
  Vector backbone: pDONR221
  Backbone manufacturer: Invitrogen
  Backbone size w/o insert (bp): 2536
  Vector type: Gateway DONR vector
Growth in bacteria
  Bacterial resistance: Kanamycin, 50 μg/mL
  Growth temperature: 37°C
  Growth strain: DH5alpha
  Copy number: High Copy
Gene/Insert
  Gene/Insert name: CG33221 (alt name: FBgn0053221)
  Species: D. melanogaster (fly)
  Insert size (bp): 1311
  Entrez Gene: CG33221 (a.k.a. Dmel_CG33221, CG12260, Dmel\CG33221)
  Promoter: none
  Cloning method: Gateway Cloning
  Sequencing primers: 5′ M13-F20; 3′ M13R
Terms and licenses: Academic/Nonprofit Terms; Industry Terms: Not Available to Industry
Depositor comments: Please note that the ORFs in this collection were cloned open-ended (without a stop codon).
How to cite: KHBD00519 was a gift from Bart Deplancke (Addgene plasmid # 39620 ; http://n2t.net/addgene:39620 ; RRID:Addgene_39620)
